>Addgene plasmid #43378 | II-GCTT | depositor partial sequence | sequence record 58643 | II-GCTT sequence 426 bps
CGTCTCGCTTAACCCCAGAGCAGGTCGTGGCAATCGCGAGCAATAACGGCGGAAAACAGGCTTTGGAAAC
GGTGCAGAGGCTCCTTCCAGTGCTGTGCCAAGCGCACGGACTCACCCCAGAGCAGGTCGTGGCGATCGCA
AGCCACGACGGAGGAAAGCAAGCCTTGGAAACAGTACAGAGGCTGTTGCCTGTGCTGTGCCAAGCGCACG
GCCTCACCCCAGAGCAGGTCGTGGCCATTGCCTCGAATGGAGGGGGCAAACAGGCGTTGGAAACCGTACA
ACGATTGCTGCCGGTGCTGTGCCAAGCGCACGGATTAACCCCAGAGCAGGTCGTGGCCATTGCCTCGAAT
GGAGGGGGCAAACAGGCGTTGGAAACCGTACAACGATTGCTGCCGGTGCTGTGCCAAGCGCACGGGCTCA
GAGACG
