>Addgene plasmid #43378 | II-GCTT | addgene partial sequence | sequence record 61310 | M13-F20 5'-TGTAAAACGACGGCCAGT-3'
CTATAGGGCGAATTGGGCCCTCTAGATGCATGCTCGAGCGGCCGCCAGTGTGATGGATATCTGCAGAATT
CGCCCTTGCCGTTCCTAGCGCGTCTCGCTTAACCCCAGAGCAGGTCGTGGCAATCGCGAGCAATAACGGC
GGAAAACAGGCTTTGGAAACGGTGCAGAGGCTCCTTCCAGTGCTGTGCCAAGCGCACGGACTCACCCCAG
AGCAGGTCGTGGCGATCGCAAGCCACGACGGAGGAAAGCAAGCCTTGGAAACAGTACAGAGGCTGTTGCC
TGTGCTGTGCCAAGCGCACGGCCTCACCCCAGAGCAGGTCGTGGCCATTGCCTCGAATGGAGGGGGCAAA
CAGGCGTTGGAAACCGTACAACGATTGCTGCCGGTGCTGTGCCAAGCGCACGGATTAACCCCAGAGCAGG
TCGTGGCCATTGCCTCGAATGGAGGGGGCAAACAGGCGTTGGAAACCGTACAACGATTGCTGCCGGTGCT
GTGCCAAGCGCACGGGCTCAGAGACGTGGGCACAGGAAAGAAGGGCGAATTCCAGCACACTGGCGGCCGT
TACTAGTGGATCCGAGCTCGGTACCAAGCTTGATGCATAGCTTGAGTATTCTATAGTGTCACCTAAATAG
CTTGGCGTAATCATGGTCATAGCTGTTTCCTGTGTGAAATTGTTATCCGCTCACAATTCCACACAACATA
CGAGCCGGAAGCATAAAGTGTAAAGCCTGGGGTGCCTAATGAGTGAGCTAACTCACATTAATTGCGTTGC
GCTCACTGCCCGCTTTCCAGTCGGGAAACCTGTCGTGCCAGCTGCATTAATGAATCGGCCAACGCGCGGG
GAGAGGCGGTTTGCGTATTGGGCGCTCTTCCGCTTCCTCGCTCACTGACTCGCTGCGCTCGGTCGTTCGG
CTGCGGCGAGCGGTATCAGCTCACTCAAAGGCGGTAATACGGTTATC
