[The description below was written by a language model from this plasmid's Addgene catalogue record.]
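Description:
II-GCTT is a bacterial cloning plasmid built on the commercial pCRII-TOPO backbone (about 4 kb without insert), carrying a 426 bp synthetic insert introduced by TOPO cloning. It is a high-copy plasmid maintained in E. coli and is selectable with both ampicillin and kanamycin, consistent with the two resistance markers present on this backbone. The insert is flanked by standard T7 and M13 reverse priming sites, which are the recorded sequencing primers for verifying it. No feature table is provided, so the internal organisation of the insert and the exact layout of backbone elements cannot be described from the record.

The construct belongs to a TALEN genome-editing system developed for generating human stem cell-based disease models. The record does not explicitly say what the insert encodes. However, the name, the synthetic origin and the insert size suggest a pre-assembled block of four TAL effector repeat units specifying recognition of the DNA bases G, C, T and T, with the "II" prefix probably indicating the position that this block occupies in an ordered assembly of the full repeat array. This reading is an inference rather than a stated fact. As a cloning-type vector with no recorded eukaryotic promoter or expression elements, it is best understood as a library component: a storage and amplification plasmid from which the repeat module is taken and combined with other position-specific modules to build a custom TALEN DNA-binding domain in a separate expression vector, rather than a plasmid used directly in mammalian cells.
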