Addgene plasmid #43378: II-GCTT
Depositing lab: Chad Cowan & Kiran Musunuru. Depositing organization: Harvard University. Publication: A TALEN Genome-Editing System for Generating Human Stem Cell-Based Disease Models. Ding Q, Lee YK, Schaefer EA, Peters DT, Veres A, Kim K, Kuperwasser N, Motola DL, Meissner TB, Hendriks WT, Trevisan M, Gupta RM, Moisan A, Banks E, Friesen M, Schinzel RT, Xia F, Tang A, Xia Y, Figueroa E, Wann A, Ahfeldt T, Daheron L, Zhang F, Rubin LL, Peng LF, Chung RT, Musunuru K, Cowan CA. Cell Stem Cell. 2012 Dec 12. pii: S1934-5909(12)00645-5. doi: 10.1016/j.stem.2012.11.011. PubMed 23246482.
Backbone
  Vector backbone: pCRII-TOPO
  Backbone manufacturer: Invitrogen
  Backbone size w/o insert (bp): 3973
  Vector type: Bacterial Cloning
Growth in bacteria
  Bacterial resistance: Ampicillin and Kanamycin, 100 & 50 μg/mL
  Growth temperature: 37°C
  Growth strain: Top10
  Copy number: High Copy
Gene/Insert
  Gene/Insert name: II-GCTT
  Species: Synthetic
  Insert size (bp): 426
  Cloning method: TOPO Cloning
  Sequencing primers: 5′ T7; 3′ M13-rev
Terms and licenses: Academic/Nonprofit Terms; Industry Terms: Not Available to Industry
How to cite: II-GCTT was a gift from Chad Cowan & Kiran Musunuru (Addgene plasmid # 43378 ; http://n2t.net/addgene:43378 ; RRID:Addgene_43378)
